>Addgene plasmid #165800 | pAdh 3'UTR Short | addgene full sequence | sequence record 335046 | Addgene NGS Result
CTCTTCCGCTTCCTCGCTCACTGACTCGCTGCGCTCGGTCGTTCGGCTGCGGCGAGCGGTATCAGCTCAC
TCAAAGGCGGTAATACGGTTATCCACAGAATCAGGGGATAACGCAGGAAAGAACATGTGAGCAAAAGGCC
AGCAAAAGGCCAGGAACCGTAAAAAGGCCGCGTTGCTGGCGTTTTTCCATAGGCTCCGCCCCCCTGACGA
GCATCACAAAAATCGACGCTCAAGTCAGAGGTGGCGAAACCCGACAGGACTATAAAGATACCAGGCGTTT
CCCCCTGGAAGCTCCCTCGTGCGCTCTCCTGTTCCGACCCTGCCGCTTACCGGATACCTGTCCGCCTTTC
TCCCTTCGGGAAGCGTGGCGCTTTCTCATAGCTCACGCTGTAGGTATCTCAGTTCGGTGTAGGTCGTTCG
CTCCAAGCTGGGCTGTGTGCACGAACCCCCCGTTCAGCCCGACCGCTGCGCCTTATCCGGTAACTATCGT
CTTGAGTCCAACCCGGTAAGACACGACTTATCGCCACTGGCAGCAGCCACTGGTAACAGGATTAGCAGAG
CGAGGTATGTAGGCGGTGCTACAGAGTTCTTGAAGTGGTGGCCTAACTACGGCTACACTAGAAGAACAGT
ATTTGGTATCTGCGCTCTGCTGAAGCCAGTTACCTTCGGAAAAAGAGTTGGTAGCTCTTGATCCGGCAAA
CAAACCACCGCTGGTAGCGGTGGTTTTTTTGTTTGCAAGCAGCAGATTACGCGCAGAAAAAAAGGATCTC
AAGAAGATCCTTTGATCTTTTCTACGGGGTCTGACGCTCAGTGGAACGAAAACTCACGTTAAGGGATTTT
GGTCATGAGATTATCAAAAAGGATCTTCACCTAGATCCTTTTAAATTAAAAATGAAGTTTTAAATCAATC
TAAAGTATATATGAGTAAACTTGGTCTGACAGTTACCAATGCTTAATCAGTGAGGCACCTATCTCAGCGA
TCTGTCTATTTCGTTCATCCATAGTTGCCTGACTCCCCGTCGTGTAGATAACTACGATACGGGAGGGCTT
ACCATCTGGCCCCAGTGCTGCAATGATACCGCGCGACCCACGCTCACCGGCTCCAGATTTATCAGCAATA
AACCAGCCAGCCGGAAGGGCCGAGCGCAGAAGTGGTCCTGCAACTTTATCCGCCTCCATCCAGTCTATTA
ATTGTTGCCGGGAAGCTAGAGTAAGTAGTTCGCCAGTTAATAGTTTGCGCAACGTTGTTGCCATTGCTAC
AGGCATCGTGGTGTCACGCTCGTCGTTTGGTATGGCTTCATTCAGCTCCGGTTCCCAACGATCAAGGCGA
GTTACATGATCCCCCATGTTGTGCAAAAAAGCGGTTAGCTCCTTCGGTCCTCCGATCGTTGTCAGAAGTA
AGTTGGCCGCAGTGTTATCACTCATGGTTATGGCAGCACTGCATAATTCTCTTACTGTCATGCCATCCGT
AAGATGCTTTTCTGTGACTGGTGAGTACTCAACCAAGTCATTCTGAGAATAGTGTATGCGGCGACCGAGT
TGCTCTTGCCCGGCGTCAATACGGGATAATACCGCGCCACATAGCAGAACTTTAAAAGTGCTCATCATTG
GAAAACGTTCTTCGGGGCGAAAACTCTCAAGGATCTTACCGCTGTTGAGATCCAGTTCGATGTAACCCAC
TCGTGCACCCAACTGATCTTCAGCATCTTTTACTTTCACCAGCGTTTCTGGGTGAGCAAAAACAGGAAGG
CAAAATGCCGCAAAAAAGGGAATAAGGGCGACACGGAAATGTTGAATACTCATACTCTTCCTTTTTCAAT
ATTATTGAAGCATTTATCAGGGTTATTGTCTCATGAGCGGATACATATTTGAATGTATTTAGAAAAATAA
ACAAATAGGGGTTCCGCGCACATTTCCCCGAAAAGTGCCACCTGATGCGGTGTGAAATACCGCACAGATG
CGTAAGGAGAAAATACCGCATCAGGAAATTGTAAGCGTTAATATTTTGTTAAAATTCGCGTTAAATTTTT
GTTAAATCAGCTCATTTTTTAACCAATAGGCCGAAATCGGCAAAATCCCTTATAAATCAAAAGAATAGAC
CGAGATAGGGT
[37 nt withheld, positions 2112-2148]
AAAGAACGTGGACTCCAACGTCAAAGGGCGAAAAACCGTCTATCAGGGCGCTGGCCCACTACGTGAACCA
TCACCCT
[91 nt withheld, positions 2226-2316]
G
[124 nt withheld, positions 2318-2441]
CCATTCGCCATTCAGGCTGCGCAACTGTTGGGAAGGGCGATCGGTGCGGGCCTCTTCGCTATTACGCCAG
CTGGCGAAAGGGGGATGTGCTGCAAGGCGATTAAGTTGGGTAACGCCAGGGTTTTCCCAGTCACGACGTT
GTAAAACGACGGCCAGTGAATTGTAATACGACTCACTATAGGGCGAATTGGGCCCGACGTCGCATGCTCC
CGGCCGCCATGGCGGCCGCGGGAATTCGATTGGGCGATGAGTGGTCTCGACTGTTTATTATCGTATTAGG
AGAAGAATGTGAGTGTGCATCGAATCAGCCTTATTGCCTTGCGTGAATATCTTCTGGTTCGCAGAACCCT
ATGAACTAATGTTATGTTTTTTTTTTTTTTTGGGATTATCACTTCAAGCCGAGACCACTCATCGCCCAAT
CACTAGTGAATTCGCGGCCGCCTGCAGGTCGACCATATGGGAGAGCTCCCAACGCGTTGGATGCATAGCT
TGAGTATTCTATAGTGTCACCTAAATAGCTTGGCGTAATCATGGTCATAGCTGTTTCCTGTGTGAAATTG
TTATCCGCTCACAATTCCACACAACATACGAGCCGGAAGCATAAAGTGTAAAGCCTGGGGTGCCTAATGA
GTGAGCTAACTCACATTAATTGCGTTGCGCTCACTGCCCGCTTTCCAGTCGGGAAACCTGTCGTGCCAGC
TGCATTAATGAATCGGCCAACGCGCGGGGAGAGGCGGTTTGCGTATTGGGCG
Features (pLannotate 1.2.2; 13 found; start..end, strand, type, name):
    184..772     -  rep_origin     ori: high-copy-number ColE1/pMB1/pBR322/pUC origin of replication
    943..1803    -  CDS            AmpR: β-lactamase; bla; confers resistance to ampicillin, carbenicillin, and related antibiotics
   1804..1908    -  promoter       AmpR promoter: bla
   1935..1985    +  misc_feature   bom (fragment): basis of mobility region from pBR322
   1986..2441    -  rep_origin     f1 ori (sequence partly withheld): f1 bacteriophage origin of replication; arrow indicates direction of (+) strand synthesis
   2445..2602    -  CDS            lacZα (fragment): LacZα fragment of β-galactosidase; lacZ fragment
   2605..2623    +  promoter       T7 promoter: promoter for bacteriophage T7 RNA polymerase
   2865..2927    -  CDS            VESPI_VESMG (fragment): Experimental evidence at protein level: Swiss-Prot protein existence level 1. Shows contractile activity on isolated ileum smooth muscle. From Vespa magnifica (Hornet).
   2939..2957    -  promoter       SP6 promoter: promoter for bacteriophage SP6 RNA polymerase
   2999..3015    -  protein_bind   lac operator: The lac repressor binds to the lac operator to inhibit transcription in E. coli. This inhibition can be relieved by adding lactose or isopropyl-β-D-thiogalactopyranoside (IPTG). lac repressor encoded by lacI
   3023..3053    -  promoter       lac promoter: promoter for the E. coli lac operon
   3068..3089    -  protein_bind   CAP binding site: CAP binding activates transcription in the presence of cAMP. E. coli catabolite activator protein
   3102..1       -  CDS            lacI (fragment) (across the origin): lac repressor; lacI; The lac repressor binds to the lac operator to inhibit transcription in E. coli. This inhibition can be relieved by adding lactose or isopropyl-β-D-thiogalactopyranoside (IPTG).
