[The description below was written by a language model from this plasmid's Addgene catalogue record and pLannotate feature annotations shown in this document.]
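Description:
pAdh 3'UTR Short is a small part-donor plasmid built on the pUPD backbone, catalogued as an insect expression vector but functioning as an E. coli-propagated carrier for a single regulatory element. It replicates from a high-copy ColE1/pUC-type origin and is selected through the β-lactamase (AmpR) gene driven by its own bla promoter. An f1 phage origin is also present, along with remnants of a lacZα cloning region: lac promoter, lac operator, CAP binding site, and fragments of lacZα and lacI. T7 and SP6 phage promoters flank the cloning site, where the insert appears to interrupt lacZα.

The payload is a short Drosophila melanogaster 3'UTR of about 196 bp, which the depositor describes as a terminator. It would be placed downstream of a coding sequence to supply transcript 3'-end processing and polyadenylation signals in fly cells. The record is internally inconsistent about its identity. The plasmid name points to an Adh 3'UTR, while the purpose and insert fields call it the Hsp70/HSP70B 3'UTR, and the feature table cannot settle this because the insert is not annotated. The only hit between the T7 and SP6 promoters is a short fragment match to a hornet peptide, which is almost certainly a spurious annotation rather than a real coding element. No promoter, reporter or selectable marker for use in flies is present.

The plasmid comes from work on multiplexed drug-based selection and counterselection in Drosophila. It most plausibly serves as a modular terminator part to be combined with promoter and coding-sequence parts when building fly transgenes, although the record lists the cloning method only as restriction enzyme based, with the sites unknown.
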