Addgene plasmid #165800: pAdh 3'UTR Short
Purpose: Drosophila HSP70B 3'UTR sequence
Depositing lab: Koen Venken. Depositing organization: Baylor College of Medicine. Publication: Multiplexed drug-based selection and counterselection genetic manipulations in Drosophila. Matinyan N, Karkhanis MS, Gonzalez Y, Jain A, Saltzman A, Malovannaya A, Sarrion-Perdigones A, Dierick HA, Venken KJT. Cell Rep. 2021 Sep 14;36(11):109700. doi: 10.1016/j.celrep.2021.109700. PubMed 34525356.
Backbone
  Vector backbone: pUPD
  Backbone size w/o insert (bp): 2955
  Vector type: Insect Expression
Growth in bacteria
  Bacterial resistance: Ampicillin, 100 μg/mL
  Growth temperature: 37°C
  Growth strain: DH10B
  Copy number: High Copy
Gene/Insert
  Gene/Insert name: Hsp70 3'UTR
  Species: D. melanogaster (fly)
  Insert size (bp): 196
  Cloning method: Restriction Enzyme; 5′ cloning site Unknown (unknown if destroyed)
Terms and licenses: Academic/Nonprofit Terms; Industry Terms: Not Available to Industry
Depositor comments: Terminator
How to cite: pAdh 3'UTR Short was a gift from Koen Venken (Addgene plasmid # 165800 ; http://n2t.net/addgene:165800 ; RRID:Addgene_165800)
